>Addgene plasmid #70731 | pBetI-BCD7-phlF-ssrA P69U18C51T15 v40-3 (570) | depositor full sequence | sequence record 126626 | pBetI-BCD7-phlF-ssrA P69U18C51T15 v40-3 (570) sequence 4475 bps
GACGTCGGTGCCTAATGAGTGAGCTAACTTACATTAATTGCGTTGCGCTCACTGCCCGCTTTCCAGTCGG
GAAACCTGAAGACAAATGTGCATTGCTGTTCGATTCGTTACCAATTGACAATTGATTGGACGTTCAATAT
AATGCTAGCTACTAGAGAAGCGGGCCCAAGTTCACTTAAAAAGGAGATCAACAATGAAAGCAATTTTCGT
ACTGAAACATCTTAATCATGCTGGGGAGGGTTTCTAATGGCACGTACCCCGAGCCGTAGCAGCATTGGTA
GCCTGCGTAGTCCGCATACCCATAAAGCAATTCTGACCAGCACCATTGAAATCCTGAAAGAATGTGGTTA
TAGCGGTCTGAGCATTGAAAGCGTTGCACGTCGTGCCGGTGCAAGCAAACCGACCATTTATCGTTGGTGG
ACCAATAAAGCAGCACTGATTGCCGAAGTGTATGAAAATGAAAGCGAACAGGTGCGTAAATTTCCGGATC
TGGGTAGCTTTAAAGCCGATCTGGATTTTCTGCTGCGTAATCTGTGGAAAGTTTGGCGTGAAACCATTTG
TGGTGAAGCATTTCGTTGTGTTATTGCAGAAGCACAGCTGGACCCTGCAACCCTGACCCAGCTGAAAGAT
CAGTTTATGGAACGTCGTCGTGAGATGCCGAAAAAACTGGTTGAAAATGCCATTAGCAATGGTGAACTGC
CGAAAGATACCAATCGTGAACTGCTGCTGGATATGATTTTTGGTTTTTGTTGGTATCGCCTGCTGACCGA
ACAGCTGACCGTTGAACAGGATATTGAAGAATTTACCTTCCTGCTGATTAATGGTGTTTGTCCGGGTACA
CAGCGTGCAGCAAACGACGAAAACTACGCTTTAGCAGCTTAATGAACTTCCGGCAATTAAAAAAGCGGCT
AACCACGCCGCTTTTTTTACGTCTGCACCTTGAGAGTCGCTCGTTGTCTTCTAAGGATCCAAACTCGAGT
AAGGATCTCCAGGCATCAAATAAAACGAAAGGCTCAGTCGAAAGACTGGGCCTTTCGTTTTATCTGTTGT
TTGTCGGTGAACGCTCTCTACTAGAGTCACACTGGCTCACCTTCGGGTGGGCCTTTCTGCGTTTATACCT
AGGGTACGGGTTTTGCTGCCCGCAAACGGGCTGTTCTGGTGTTGCTAGTTTGTTATCAGAATCGCAGATC
CGGCTTCAGCCGGTTTGCCGGCTGAAAGCGCTATTTCTTCCAGAATTGCCATGATTTTTTCCCCACGGGA
GGCGTCACTGGCTCCCGTGTTGTCGGCAGCTTTGATTCGATAAGCAGCATCGCCTGTTTCAGGCTGTCTA
TGTGTGACTGTTGAGCTGTAACAAGTTGTCTCAGGTGTTCAATTTCATGTTCTAGTTGCTTTGTTTTACT
GGTTTCACCTGTTCTATTAGGTGTTACATGCTGTTCATCTGTTACATTGTCGATCTGTTCATGGTGAACA
GCTTTGAATGCACCAAAAACTCGTAAAAGCTCTGATGTATCTATCTTTTTTACACCGTTTTCATCTGTGC
ATATGGACAGTTTTCCCTTTGATATGTAACGGTGAACAGTTGTTCTACTTTTGTTTGTTAGTCTTGATGC
TTCACTGATAGATACAAGAGCCATAAGAACCTCAGATCCTTCCGTATTTAGCCAGTATGTTCTCTAGTGT
GGTTCGTTGTTTTTGCGTGAGCCATGAGAACGAACCATTGAGATCATACTTACTTTGCATGTCACTCAAA
AATTTTGCCTCAAAACTGGTGAGCTGAATTTTTGCAGTTAAAGCATCGTGTAGTGTTTTTCTTAGTCCGT
TATGTAGGTAGGAATCTGATGTAATGGTTGTTGGTATTTTGTCACCATTCATTTTTATCTGGTTGTTCTC
AAGTTCGGTTACGAGATCCATTTGTCTATCTAGTTCAACTTGGAAAATCAACGTATCAGTCGGGCGGCCT
CGCTTATCAACCACCAATTTCATATTGCTGTAAGTGTTTAAATCTTTACTTATTGGTTTCAAAACCCATT
GGTTAAGCCTTTTAAACTCATGGTAGTTATTTTCAAGCATTAACATGAACTTAAATTCATCAAGGCTAAT
CTCTATATTTGCCTTGTGAGTTTTCTTTTGTGTTAGTTCTTTTAATAACCACTCATAAATCCTCATAGAG
TATTTGTTTTCAAAAGACTTAACATGTTCCAGATTATATTTTATGAATTTTTTTAACTGGAAAAGATAAG
GCAATATCTCTTCACTAAAAACTAATTCTAATTTTTCGCTTGAGAACTTGGCATAGTTTGTCCACTGGAA
AATCTCAAAGCCTTTAACCAAAGGATTCCTGATTTCCACAGTTCTCGTCATCAGCTCTCTGGTTGCTTTA
GCTAATACACCATAAGCATTTTCCCTACTGATGTTCATCATCTGAGCGTATTGGTTATAAGTGAACGATA
CCGTCCGTTCTTTCCTTGTAGGGTTTTCAATCGTGGGGTTGAGTAGTGCCACACAGCATAAAATTAGCTT
GGTTTCATGCTCCGTTAAGTCATAGCGACTAATCGCTAGTTCATTTGCTTTGAAAACAACTAATTCAGAC
ATACATCTCAATTGGTCTAGGTGATTTTAATCACTATACCAATTGAGATGGGCTAGTCAATGATAATTAC
TAGTCCTTTTCCCGGGTGATCTGGGTATCTGTAAATTCTGCTAGACCTTTGCTGGAAAACTTGTAAATTC
TGCTAGACCCTCTGTAAATTCCGCTAGACCTTTGTGTGTTTTTTTTGTTTATATTCAAGTGGTTATAATT
TATAGAATAAAGAAAGAATAAAAAAAGATAAAAAGAATAGATCCCAGCCCTGTGTATAACTCACTACTTT
AGTCAGTTCCGCAGTATTACAAAAGGATGTCGCAAACGCTGTTTGCTCCTCTACAAAACAGACCTTAAAA
CCCTAAAGGCTTAAGTAGCACCCTCGCAAGCTCGGGCAAATCGCTGAATATTCCTTTTGTCTCCGACCAT
CAGGCACCTGAGTCGCTGTCTTTTTCGTGACATTCAGTTCGCTGCGCTCACGGCTCTGGCAGTGAATGGG
GGTAAATGGCACTACAGGCGCCTTTTATGGATTCATGCAAGGAAACTACCCATAATACAAGAAAAGCCCG
TCACGGGCTTCTCAGGGCGTTTTATGGCGGGTCTGCTATGTGGTGCTATCTGACTTTTTGCTGTTCAGCA
GTTCCTGCCCTCTGATTTTCCAGTCTGACCACTTCGGATTATCCCGTGACAGGTCATTCAGACTGGCTAA
TGCACCCAGTAAGGCAGCGGTATCATCAACAGGCTTACCCGTCTTACTGTCCCTAGTGCTTGGATTCTCA
CCAATAAAAAACGCCCGGCGGCAACCGAGCGTTCTGAACAAATCCAGATGGAGTTCTGAGGTCATTACTG
GATCTATCAACAGGAGTCCAAGCGAGCTCTCGAACCCCAGAGTCCCGCTTACCAATGCTTAATCAGTGAG
GCACCTATCTCAGCGATCTGTCTATTTCGTTCATCCATAGTTGCCTGACTCCCCGTCGTGTAGATAACTA
CGATACGGGAGGGCTTACCATCTGGCCCCAGTGCTGCAATGATACCGCGTGACCCACGCTCACCGGCTCC
AGATTTATCAGCAATAAACCAGCCAGCCGGAAGGGCCGAGCGCAGAAGTGGTCCTGCAACTTTATCCGCC
TCCATCCAGTCTATTAATTGTTGCCGGGAAGCTAGAGTAAGTAGTTCGCCAGTTAATAGTTTGCGCAACG
TTGTTGCCATTGCTACAGGCATCGTGGTGTCACGCTCGTCGTTTGGTATGGCTTCATTCAGCTCCGGTTC
CCAACGATCAAGGCGAGTTGCATGATCCCCCATGTTGTGCAAAAAAGCGGTTAGCTCCTTCGGTCCTCCG
ATCGTTGTCAGAAGTAAGTTGGCCGCAGTGTTATCACTCATGGTTATGGCAGCACTGCATAATTCTCTTA
CTGTCATGCCATCCGTAAGATGCTTTTCTGTGACTGGTGAGTACTCAACCAAGTCATTCTGAGAATAGTG
TATGCGGCGACCGAGTTGCTCTTGCCCGGCGTCAACACGGGATAATACCGCGCCACATAGCAGAACTTTA
AAAGTGCTCATCATTGGAAAACGTTCTTCGGGGCGAAAACTCTCAAGGATCTTACCGCTGTTGAGATCCA
GTTCGATGTAACCCACTCGTGCACCCAACTGATCTTCAGCATCTTTTACTTTCACCAGCGTTTCTGGGTG
AGCAAAAACAGGAAGGCAAAATGCCGCAAAAAAGGGAATAAGGGCGACACGGAAATGTTGAATACTCATG
CGAAACGATCCTCATCCTGTCTCTTGATCAGATCATGATCCCCTGCGCCATCAGATCCTTGGCGGCAAGA
AAGCCATCCAGTTTACTTTGCAGGGCTTCCCAACCTTACCAGAGGGCGCCCCAGCTGGCAATTCC
Features (pLannotate 1.2.2; 9 found; start..end, strand, type, name):
     15..36      -  protein_bind   CAP binding site: CAP binding activates transcription in the presence of cAMP. E. coli catabolite activator protein
    850..879     +  CDS            ssrA tag (LVA) (fragment): C-terminal peptide that mediates degradation in bacteria through the ClpXP and ClpAP proteases (McGinness et al., 2006) mutant LVA variant that confers accelerated degradation under some conditions (Andersen et al., 1998)
    997..1068    +  terminator     rrnB T1 terminator: transcription terminator T1 from the E. coli rrnB gene
   1084..1111    +  terminator     T7Te terminator: phage T7 early transcription terminator
   1642..2592    -  CDS            Rep101: RepA protein needed for replication with the pSC101 origin; rep101
   2640..2862    -  rep_origin     pSC101 ori: low-copy replication origin that requires the Rep101 protein
   3354..3448    -  terminator     lambda t0 terminator: transcription terminator from phage lambda
   3479..4339    -  CDS            AmpR: β-lactamase; bla; confers resistance to ampicillin, carbenicillin, and related antibiotics
   4371..4475    -  CDS            tnpA (fragment): TN5P_ECOLX - Also known as tnp. Experimental evidence at protein level: Swiss-Prot protein existence level 1. Mediates transposition of transposon Tn5 by a 'cut and paste' mechanism. First, the monomeric transposase binds the 19 bp inverted DNA repeats flanking the transposon. Then, dimerization of the DNA- bound transposase creates a synaptic DNA complex. After nicking of the first DNA strand, excision of the transposon proceeds through a series of intermediates. The transposase then mediates the insertion of the transposon at a new site by strand transfer. The activity of the wild- type tran
