[The description below was written by a language model from this plasmid's Addgene catalogue record and pLannotate feature annotations shown in this document.]
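Description:
pBetI-BCD7-phlF-ssrA P69U18C51T15 v40-3 (570) is a 4,475 bp low-copy bacterial plasmid that carries a single repressor node for synthetic gene circuits. It is maintained in E. coli through the pSC101 origin together with its required Rep101 (RepA) replication protein, and it is selected with ampicillin via the β-lactamase (AmpR) gene, which is followed by a lambda t0 terminator. The catalogue lists no named backbone. A short match to the Tn5 transposase next to AmpR and a CAP binding site near the start of the sequence are annotated, but they look like small fragments or sequence remnants rather than functional parts of the design.

The insert is phlF-ssrA, the PhlF transcriptional repressor fused at its C-terminus to an ssrA degradation tag. The feature table detects this tag as a fragment of the LVA variant, which directs the protein to the ClpXP and ClpAP proteases and so gives it rapid turnover. The plasmid name suggests that phlF is expressed from a BetI-repressible promoter with a BCD7 bicistronic translation-initiation element. Neither of these parts, nor the phlF coding sequence itself, is annotated in the feature table, so this arrangement rests on the name alone. The rrnB T1 and T7Te terminators lie downstream of the tag and close the transcription unit.

The stated purpose is as a building plasmid for "3n1", which, given the associated work on cell-free forward engineering of genetic ring oscillators, is presumably a three-node oscillator. In such a ring, each unstable repressor is expressed from a promoter controlled by the preceding repressor. The degradation tag and low copy number suit the fast protein turnover that sustained oscillation requires.
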