Addgene plasmid #70731: pBetI-BCD7-phlF-ssrA P69U18C51T15 v40-3 (570)
Purpose: plasmid for building 3n1
Depositing lab: Richard Murray. Depositing organization: California Institute of Technology. Publication: Rapid cell-free forward engineering of novel genetic ring oscillators. Niederholtmeyer H, Sun ZZ, Hori Y, Yeung E, Verpoorte A, Murray RM, Maerkl SJ. Elife. 2015 Oct 2;4. doi: 10.7554/eLife.09771. PubMed 26430766.
Backbone
  Vector backbone: n/a
Growth in bacteria
  Bacterial resistance: Ampicillin, 100 μg/mL
  Growth temperature: 37°C
  Growth strain: DH5alpha
  Copy number: Low Copy
Gene/Insert
  Gene/Insert name: phlF-ssrA
Terms and licenses: Academic/Nonprofit Terms; Industry Terms: Not Available to Industry
How to cite: pBetI-BCD7-phlF-ssrA P69U18C51T15 v40-3 (570) was a gift from Richard Murray (Addgene plasmid # 70731 ; http://n2t.net/addgene:70731 ; RRID:Addgene_70731)
