>Addgene plasmid #70731 | pBetI-BCD7-phlF-ssrA P69U18C51T15 v40-3 (570) | addgene partial sequence | sequence record 136462 | pBbA5c-3 5'-CGTTTTATTTGATGCCTGG-3'
CGAGCGACTCTCAAGGTGCAGACGTAAAAAAAGCGGCGTGGTTAGCCGCTTTTTTAATTGCCGGAAGTTC
ATTAAGCTGCTAAAGCGTAGTTTTCGTCGTTTGCTGCACGCTGTGTACCCGGACAAACACCATTAATCAG
CAGGAAGGTAAATTCTTCAATATCCTGTTCAACGGTCAGCTGTTCGGTCAGCAGGCGATACCAACAAAAA
CCAAAAATCATATCCAGCAGCAGTTCACGATTGGTATCTTTCGGCAGTTCACCATTGCTAATGGCATTTT
CAACCAGTTTTTTCGGCATCTCACGACGACGTTCCATAAACTGATCTTTCAGCTGGGTCAGGGTTGCAGG
GTCCAGCTGTGCTTCTGCAATAACACAACGAAATGCTTCACCACAAATGGTTTCACGCCAAACTTTCCAC
AGATTACGCAGCAGAAAATCCAGATCGGCTTTAAAGCTACCCAGATCCGGAAATTTACGCACCTGTTCGC
TTTCATTTTCATACACTTCGGCAATCAGTGCTGCTTTATTGGTCCACCAACGATAAATGGTCGGTTTGCT
TGCACCGGCACGACGTGCAACGCTTTCAATGCTCAGACCGCTATAACCACATTCTTTCAGGATTTCAATG
GTGCTGGTCAGAATTGCTTTATGGGTATGCGGACTACGCAGGCTACCAATGCTGCTACGGCTCGGGGTAC
GTGCCATTAGAAACCCTCCCCAGCATGATTAAGATGTTTCAGTACGAAAATTGCTTTCATTGTTGATCTC
CTTTTTAAGTGAACTTGGGCCCGCTTCTCTAGTAGCTAGCATTATATTGAACGTCCAATCAATTGTCAAT
TGG
