>Addgene plasmid #70731 | pBetI-BCD7-phlF-ssrA P69U18C51T15 v40-3 (570) | addgene partial sequence | sequence record 136463 | pGalW-R 5'-AAAGGGAATAAGGGCGACAC-3'
AACGATCCTCATCCTGTCTCTTGATCAGATCATGATCCCCTGCGCCATCAGATCCTTGGCGGCAAGAAAG
CCATCCAGTTTACTTTGCAGGGCTTCCCAACCTTACCAGAGGGCGCCCCAGCTGGCAATTCCGACGTCGG
TGCCTAATGAGTGAGCTAACTTACATTAATTGCGTTGCGCTCACTGCCCGCTTTCCAGTCGGGAAACCTG
AAGACAAATGTGCATTGCTGTTCGATTCGTTACCAATTGACAATTGATTGGACGTTCAATATAATGCTAG
CTACTAGAGAAGCGGGCCCAAGTTCACTTAAAAAGGAGATCAACAATGAAAGCAATTTTCGTACTGAAAC
ATCTTAATCATGCTGGGGAGGGTTTCTAATGGCACGTACCCCGAGCCGTAGCAGCATTGGTAGCCTGCGT
AGTCCGCATACCCATAAAGCAATTCTGACCAGCACCATTGAAATCCTGAAAGAATGTGGTTATAGCGGTC
TGAGCATTGAAAGCGTTGCACGTCGTGCCGGTGCAAGCAAACCGACCATTTATCGTTGGTGGACCAATAA
AGCAGCACTGATTGCCGAAGTGTATGAAAATGAAAGCGAACAGGTGCGTAAATTTCCGGATCTGGGTAGC
TTTAAAGCCGATCTGGATTTTCTGCTGCGTAATCTGTGGAAAGTTTGGCGTGAAACCATTTGTGGTGAAG
CATTTCGTTGTGTTATTGCAGAAGCACAGCTGGACCCTGCAACCCTGACCCAGCTGAAAGATCAGTTTAT
GGAACGTCGTCGTGAGATGCCGAAAAAACTGGTTGAAAATGCCATTAGCAATGGTGAACTGCCGAAAGAT
ACCAATCGTGAA
